Addgene plasmid #127335: pGL4.13/GUG, AAA(30)-FFLuc-3XFLAG
Purpose: Express 3xFLAG tagged firefly luciferase (FFLuc) from GUG start codon (AUG at codon 30 mutated to AAA)
Depositing lab: Jeremy Wilusz. Depositing organization: University of Pennsylvania. Publication: Ribosome queuing enables non-AUG translation to be resistant to multiple protein synthesis inhibitors. Kearse MG, Goldman DH, Choi J, Nwaezeapu C, Liang D, Green KM, Goldstrohm AC, Todd PK, Green R, Wilusz JE. Genes Dev. 2019 Jun 6. pii: gad.324715.119. doi: 10.1101/gad.324715.119. PubMed 31171704.
Backbone
  Vector backbone: pGL4.13
  Total vector size (bp): 4707
  Vector type: Mammalian Expression
Growth in bacteria
  Bacterial resistance: Ampicillin, 100 μg/mL
  Growth temperature: 37°C
  Growth strain: DH5alpha
  Copy number: High Copy
Gene/Insert
  Gene/Insert name: Firefly luciferase (alt name: FFLuc)
  Promoter: SV40
  Tag / fusion protein: 3xFLAG (C terminal on insert)
  Cloning method: Restriction Enzyme; 5′ cloning site HindIII (not destroyed); 3′ cloning site XbaI (not destroyed)
  Sequencing primers: 5′ GTAGTGAGGAGGCTTTTTTGGAGGCC
Terms and licenses: Academic/Nonprofit Terms; Industry Terms: Not Available to Industry
How to cite: pGL4.13/GUG, AAA(30)-FFLuc-3XFLAG was a gift from Jeremy Wilusz (Addgene plasmid # 127335 ; http://n2t.net/addgene:127335 ; RRID:Addgene_127335)
