[The description below was written by a language model from this plasmid's Addgene catalogue record and pLannotate feature annotations shown in this document.]
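Description:
pGL4.13/GUG, AAA(30)-FFLuc-3XFLAG is a 4,707 bp mammalian expression reporter plasmid built on the pGL4.13 backbone. It is propagated in E. coli as a high-copy plasmid through a ColE1/pUC-type origin of replication and is selected with ampicillin via the β-lactamase (AmpR) gene. The record lists no mammalian selection marker, which suggests it is meant for transient transfection. Short annotated fragments of SV40 large T antigen and a tetracycline resistance gene appear to be backbone remnants rather than functional genes.

The payload is the synthetic luc2 version of firefly luciferase, cloned between HindIII and XbaI sites and driven by the SV40 enhancer/early promoter. A C-terminal 3xFLAG epitope tag is fused in frame, and an SV40 polyadenylation signal lies downstream of the cassette. The normal AUG initiation codon has been replaced with GUG, so luciferase synthesis depends on near-cognate, non-AUG initiation. The in-frame AUG at codon 30 has also been changed to AAA, presumably to remove a downstream start site that could yield an N-terminally truncated product and confound the readout. The annotation tool labels the luciferase CDS as a fragment, which is consistent with the altered start codon. Upstream of the promoter, a synthetic poly(A) signal and an RNA polymerase II transcriptional pause site from the human α2 globin gene limit read-through transcription from the backbone, reducing background.

The construct is used to measure translation from a GUG start codon in mammalian cells. Luminescence gives a quantitative readout, and the FLAG tag allows detection of the protein product by immunoblotting. The associated work examined how non-AUG translation responds to protein synthesis inhibitors.
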