Features (pLannotate 1.2.2; 11 found; start..end, strand, type, name):
    106..463     +  promoter       SV40 promoter: SV40 enhancer and early promoter
    500..2148    +  CDS            luciferase (fragment): firefly luciferase synthetic luc2 version of the luciferase gene
   2149..2214    +  CDS            3xFLAG: three tandem FLAG® epitope tags, followed by an enterokinase cleavage site
   2261..2382    -  polyA_signal   SV40 poly(A) signal: SV40 polyadenylation signal
   2405..2473    -  CDS            large T antigen (fragment): large T antigen from SV40 (simian virus 40)
   2489..2621    +  CDS            TcR (fragment): tetracycline efflux protein; tet; confers resistance to tetracycline
   2801..3389    -  rep_origin     ori: high-copy-number ColE1/pMB1/pBR322/pUC origin of replication
   3589..4449    -  CDS            AmpR: β-lactamase confers resistance to ampicillin, carbenicillin, and related antibiotics
   4450..4491    -  promoter       AmpR promoter (fragment): bla
   4554..4602    +  polyA_signal   poly(A) signal: synthetic polyadenylation signal
   4616..4707    +  misc_feature   pause site: RNA polymerase II transcriptional pause signal from the human α2 globin gene
>Addgene plasmid #127335 | pGL4.13/GUG, AAA(30)-FFLuc-3XFLAG | addgene full sequence | sequence record 252785 | Addgene NGS Result
GGCCTAACTGGCCGGTACCTGAGCTCGCTAGCCTCGAGGATATCAGATCTGCGCAGCACCATGGCCTGAA
ATAACCTCTGAAAGAGGAACTTGGTTAGGTACCTTCTGAGGCGGAAAGAACCAGCTGTGGAATGTGTGTC
AGTTAGGGTGTGGAAAGTCCCCAGGCTCCCCAGCAGGCAGAAGTATGCAAAGCATGCATCTCAATTAGTC
AGCAACCAGGTGTGGAAAGTCCCCAGGCTCCCCAGCAGGCAGAAGTATGCAAAGCATGCATCTCAATTAG
TCAGCAACCATAGTCCCGCCCCTAACTCCGCCCATCCCGCCCCTAACTCCGCCCAGTTCCGCCCATTCTC
CGCCCCATGGCTGACTAATTTTTTTTATTTATGCAGAGGCCGAGGCCGCCTCGGCCTCTGAGCTATTCCA
GAAGTAGTGAGGAGGCTTTTTTGGAGGCCTAGGCTTTTGCAAAAAGCTTGGCAATCCGGTACTGTTGGTA
AAGCCACCGTGGAAGATGCCAAAAACATTAAGAAGGGCCCAGCGCCATTCTACCCACTCGAAGACGGGAC
CGCCGGCGAGCAGCTGCACAAAGCCAAAAAGCGCTACGCCCTGGTGCCCGGCACCATCGCCTTTACCGAC
GCACATATCGAGGTGGACATTACCTACGCCGAGTACTTCGAGATGAGCGTTCGGCTGGCAGAAGCTATGA
AGCGCTATGGGCTGAATACAAACCATCGGATCGTGGTGTGCAGCGAGAATAGCTTGCAGTTCTTCATGCC
CGTGTTGGGTGCCCTGTTCATCGGTGTGGCTGTGGCCCCAGCTAACGACATCTACAACGAGCGCGAGCTG
CTGAACAGCATGGGCATCAGCCAGCCCACCGTCGTATTCGTGAGCAAGAAAGGGCTGCAAAAGATCCTCA
ACGTGCAAAAGAAGCTACCGATCATACAAAAGATCATCATCATGGATAGCAAGACCGACTACCAGGGCTT
CCAAAGCATGTACACCTTCGTGACTTCCCATTTGCCACCCGGCTTCAACGAGTACGACTTCGTGCCCGAG
AGCTTCGACCGGGACAAAACCATCGCCCTGATCATGAACAGTAGTGGCAGTACCGGATTGCCCAAGGGCG
TAGCCCTACCGCACCGCACCGCTTGTGTCCGATTCAGTCATGCCCGCGACCCCATCTTCGGCAACCAGAT
CATCCCCGACACCGCTATCCTCAGCGTGGTGCCATTTCACCACGGCTTCGGCATGTTCACCACGCTGGGC
TACTTGATCTGCGGCTTTCGGGTCGTGCTCATGTACCGCTTCGAGGAGGAGCTATTCTTGCGCAGCTTGC
AAGACTATAAGATTCAATCTGCCCTGCTGGTGCCCACACTATTTAGCTTCTTCGCTAAGAGCACTCTCAT
CGACAAGTACGACCTAAGCAACTTGCACGAGATCGCCAGCGGCGGGGCGCCGCTCAGCAAGGAGGTAGGT
GAGGCCGTGGCCAAACGCTTCCACCTACCAGGCATCCGCCAGGGCTACGGCCTGACAGAAACAACCAGCG
CCATTCTGATCACCCCCGAAGGGGACGACAAGCCTGGCGCAGTAGGCAAGGTGGTGCCCTTCTTCGAGGC
TAAGGTGGTGGACTTGGACACCGGTAAGACACTGGGTGTGAACCAGCGCGGCGAGCTGTGCGTCCGTGGC
CCCATGATCATGAGCGGCTACGTTAACAACCCCGAGGCTACAAACGCTCTCATCGACAAGGACGGCTGGC
TGCACAGCGGCGACATCGCCTACTGGGACGAGGACGAGCACTTCTTCATCGTGGACCGGCTGAAGAGCCT
GATCAAATACAAGGGCTACCAGGTAGCCCCAGCCGAACTGGAGAGCATCCTGCTGCAACACCCCAACATC
TTCGACGCCGGGGTCGCCGGCCTGCCCGACGACGATGCCGGCGAGCTGCCCGCCGCAGTCGTCGTGCTGG
AACACGGTAAAACCATGACCGAGAAGGAGATCGTGGACTATGTGGCCAGCCAGGTTACAACCGCCAAGAA
GCTGCGCGGTGGTGTTGTGTTCGTGGACGAGGTGCCTAAAGGACTGACCGGCAAGTTGGACGCCCGCAAG
ATCCGCGAGATTCTCATTAAGGCCAAGAAGGGCGGCAAGATCGCCGTGGACTACAAAGACCATGACGGTG
ATTATAAAGATCATGACATCGATTACAAGGATGACGATGACAAGTAATAATTCTAGAGTCGGGGCGGCCG
GCCGCTTCGAGCAGACATGATAAGATACATTGATGAGTTTGGACAAACCACAACTAGAATGCAGTGAAAA
AAATGCTTTATTTGTGAAATTTGTGATGCTATTGCTTTATTTGTAACCATTATAAGCTGCAATAAACAAG
TTAACAACAACAATTGCATTCATTTTATGTTTCAGGTTCAGGGGGAGGTGTGGGAGGTTTTTTAAAGCAA
GTAAAACCTCTACAAATGTGGTAAAATCGATAAGGATCCGTCGACCGATGCCCTTGAGAGCCTTCAACCC
AGTCAGCTCCTTCCGGTGGGCGCGGGGCATGACTATCGTCGCCGCACTTATGACTGTCTTCTTTATCATG
CAACTCGTAGGACAGGTGCCGGCAGCGCTCTTCCGCTTCCTCGCTCACTGACTCGCTGCGCTCGGTCGTT
CGGCTGCGGCGAGCGGTATCAGCTCACTCAAAGGCGGTAATACGGTTATCCACAGAATCAGGGGATAACG
CAGGAAAGAACATGTGAGCAAAAGGCCAGCAAAAGGCCAGGAACCGTAAAAAGGCCGCGTTGCTGGCGTT
TTTCCATAGGCTCCGCCCCCCTGACGAGCATCACAAAAATCGACGCTCAAGTCAGAGGTGGCGAAACCCG
ACAGGACTATAAAGATACCAGGCGTTTCCCCCTGGAAGCTCCCTCGTGCGCTCTCCTGTTCCGACCCTGC
CGCTTACCGGATACCTGTCCGCCTTTCTCCCTTCGGGAAGCGTGGCGCTTTCTCATAGCTCACGCTGTAG
GTATCTCAGTTCGGTGTAGGTCGTTCGCTCCAAGCTGGGCTGTGTGCACGAACCCCCCGTTCAGCCCGAC
CGCTGCGCCTTATCCGGTAACTATCGTCTTGAGTCCAACCCGGTAAGACACGACTTATCGCCACTGGCAG
CAGCCACTGGTAACAGGATTAGCAGAGCGAGGTATGTAGGCGGTGCTACAGAGTTCTTGAAGTGGTGGCC
TAACTACGGCTACACTAGAAGAACAGTATTTGGTATCTGCGCTCTGCTGAAGCCAGTTACCTTCGGAAAA
AGAGTTGGTAGCTCTTGATCCGGCAAACAAACCACCGCTGGTAGCGGTGGTTTTTTTGTTTGCAAGCAGC
AGATTACGCGCAGAAAAAAAGGATCTCAAGAAGATCCTTTGATCTTTTCTACGGGGTCTGACGCTCAGTG
GAACGAAAACTCACGTTAAGGGATTTTGGTCATGAGATTATCAAAAAGGATCTTCACCTAGATCCTTTTA
AATTAAAAATGAAGTTTTAAATCAATCTAAAGTATATATGAGTAAACTTGGTCTGACAGCGGCCGCAAAT
GCTAAACCACTGCAGTGGTTACCAGTGCTTGATCAGTGAGGCACCGATCTCAGCGATCTGCCTATTTCGT
TCGTCCATAGTGGCCTGACTCCCCGTCGTGTAGATCACTACGATTCGTGAGGGCTTACCATCAGGCCCCA
GCGCAGCAATGATGCCGCGAGAGCCGCGTTCACCGGCCCCCGATTTGTCAGCAATGAACCAGCCAGCAGG
GAGGGCCGAGCGAAGAAGTGGTCCTGCTACTTTGTCCGCCTCCATCCAGTCTATGAGCTGCTGTCGTGAT
GCTAGAGTAAGAAGTTCGCCAGTGAGTAGTTTCCGAAGAGTTGTGGCCATTGCTACTGGCATCGTGGTAT
CACGCTCGTCGTTCGGTATGGCTTCGTTCAACTCTGGTTCCCAGCGGTCAAGCCGGGTCACATGATCACC
CATATTATGAAGAAATGCAGTCAGCTCCTTAGGGCCTCCGATCGTTGTCAGAAGTAAGTTGGCCGCGGTG
TTGTCGCTCATGGTAATGGCAGCACTACACAATTCTCTTACCGTCATGCCATCCGTAAGATGCTTTTCCG
TGACCGGCGAGTACTCAACCAAGTCGTTTTGTGAGTAGTGTATACGGCGACCAAGCTGCTCTTGCCCGGC
GTCTATACGGGACAACACCGCGCCACATAGCAGTACTTTGAAAGTGCTCATCATCGGGAATCGTTCTTCG
GGGCGGAAAGACTCAAGGATCTTGCCGCTATTGAGATCCAGTTCGATATAGCCCACTCTTGCACCCAGTT
GATCTTCAGCATCTTTTACTTTCACCAGCGTTTCGGGGTGTGCAAAAACAGGCAAGCAAAATGCCGCAAA
GAAGGGAATGAGTGCGACACGAAAATGTTGGATGCTCATACTCGTCCTTTTTCAATATTATTGAAGCATT
TATCAGGGTTACTAGTACGTCTCTCAAGGATAAGTAAGTAATATTAAGGTACGGGAGGTATTGGACAGGC
CGCAATAAAATATCTTTATTTTCATTACATCTGTGTGTTGGTTTTTTGTGTGAATCGATAGTACTAACAT
ACGCTCTCCATCAAAACAAAACGAAACAAAACAAACTAGCAAAATAGGCTGTCCCCAGTGCAAGTGCAGG
TGCCAGAACATTTCTCT
